Addgene plasmid #26393: pDD04neo pmyo2::gfp
Purpose: (Empty Backbone)
Depositing lab: Denis Dupuy. Depositing organization: Delegation INSERM Nouvelle-Aquitaine. Publication: An antibiotic selection marker for nematode transgenesis. Giordano-Santini R, Milstein S, Svrzikapa N, Tu D, Johnsen R, Baillie D, Vidal M, Dupuy D. Nat Methods. 2010 Sep;7(9):721-3. doi: 10.1038/nmeth.1494. Epub 2010 Aug 22. PubMed 20729841.
Backbone
  Vector backbone: pBS
  Vector type: Bacterial Expression, Worm Expression
  Selectable markers: Neomycin (select with G418)
Growth in bacteria
  Bacterial resistance: Ampicillin, 100 μg/mL
  Growth temperature: 37°C
  Growth strain: DH5alpha
  Copy number: High Copy
Gene/Insert
  Gene/Insert name: None
  Species: C. elegans (nematode)
  Cloning method: Restriction Enzyme
  Sequencing primers: 5′ N/A
Terms and licenses: Academic/Nonprofit Terms; Industry Terms: Not Available to Industry
Depositor comments: PLEASE NOTE: this plasmid is approximately 1.6kb shorter than expected in the region between the T7 promoter and pBR322 origin region based on the author sequence. Both promoters are present in their entirety based on the Addgene Quality Control sequencing. According to the depositing laboratory the plasmid behaves as expected and gives the expected pattern of fluorescence and Neomycin resistant phenotype. There are a few other mismatches with author sequence but they also do not affect function. For questions regarding this plasmid please contact the depositing scientist Denis Dupuy at AgeI is NOT a unique restriction site. A second site is present at around nucleotide 7210.
How to cite: pDD04neo pmyo2::gfp was a gift from Denis Dupuy (Addgene plasmid # 26393 ; http://n2t.net/addgene:26393 ; RRID:Addgene_26393)
