[The description below was written by a language model from this plasmid's Addgene catalogue record and pLannotate feature annotations shown in this document.]
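Description:
pDD04neo pmyo2::gfp is a pBluescript (pBS)-derived plasmid for transgenesis in the nematode Caenorhabditis elegans, catalogued as an empty backbone with no gene insert. It is maintained in E. coli at high copy through a ColE1/pUC-type origin and selected with ampicillin via the bla gene. The backbone also retains an f1 phage origin, lac promoter/operator and lacZα remnants, and flanking T3 and T7 promoters.

The worm-directed payload consists of two divergently oriented cassettes. One carries the neo (nptII) aminoglycoside phosphotransferase coding sequence, which allows transgenic worms to be selected with G418. The promoter driving it is not named in the record. The other carries an Aequorea-derived GFP coding sequence placed directly after an attB1 site. The region between the attB4 and attB1 Gateway sites corresponds to the position of the promoter named in the plasmid title, myo-2, which is generally used as a pharyngeal muscle marker. The automated annotation labels only fragments of neighbouring zinc-transporter-like genes (ttm-1 and homologues) in this stretch, so the promoter itself is not annotated. Short aex-5 fragment matches lie downstream of both coding sequences and probably reflect a shared C. elegans 3′ region, though the record does not identify it. An attB2 fragment lies beyond the GFP cassette.

The plasmid combines antibiotic selection with a visible fluorescent marker for recovering and maintaining transgenic nematode lines. The feature table derives from the depositor's author sequence of 9,672 nt. The distributed plasmid is about 1.6 kb shorter between the T7 promoter and the origin region and has a few other mismatches. Both promoters are nevertheless intact, and the depositing laboratory reports the expected fluorescence and neomycin resistance. AgeI is not a unique site.
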