Features (pLannotate 1.2.2; 22 found; start..end, strand, type, name):
     24..128     +  promoter       AmpR promoter: bla
    129..989     +  CDS            AmpR: β-lactamase; bla; confers resistance to ampicillin, carbenicillin, and related antibiotics
   1160..1748    +  rep_origin     ori: high-copy-number ColE1/pMB1/pBR322/pUC origin of replication
   1931..2023    +  CDS            lacI (fragment): lac repressor; lacI; The lac repressor binds to the lac operator to inhibit transcription in E. coli. This inhibition can be relieved by adding lactose or isopropyl-β-D-thiogalactopyranoside (IPTG).
   2036..2057    +  protein_bind   CAP binding site: CAP binding activates transcription in the presence of cAMP. E. coli catabolite activator protein
   2072..2102    +  promoter       lac promoter: promoter for the E. coli lac operon
   2110..2126    +  protein_bind   lac operator: The lac repressor binds to the lac operator to inhibit transcription in E. coli. This inhibition can be relieved by adding lactose or isopropyl-β-D-thiogalactopyranoside (IPTG). lac repressor encoded by lacI
   2171..2189    +  promoter       T3 promoter: promoter for bacteriophage T3 RNA polymerase
   2202..2294    +  misc_feature   MCS (fragment): pBluescript multiple cloning site
   2392..2487    -  CDS            aex-5 (fragment): AEX5_CAEEL - Also known as kpc-3 From Caenorhabditis elegans.
   3004..3795    -  CDS            neo: KKA2_KLEPN - Also known as kan, nptII. Experimental evidence at protein level: Swiss-Prot protein existence level 1. Resistance to kanamycin, neomycin, paromomycin, ribostamycin, butirosin and gentamicin B. From Klebsiella pneumoniae.
   4632..4652    +  protein_bind   attB4: mutant version of attB; core recombination site for the Gateway® BP reaction BP Clonase™
   4653..4796    -  CDS            ttm-1 (fragment): TTM1_CAEEL - Experimental evidence at protein level: Swiss-Prot protein existence level 1. Promotes excretion of zinc from intestinal cells into the intestinal lumen in response to increased dietary zinc (PubMed:23717214). Involved in cadmium resistance, possibly by promoting its transport from cells (PubMed:15256590). Involved in resistance to B.thuringiensis pore-forming toxin Cry5B downstream of the sek-1 and pmk-1 MAPK kinase pathway (PubMed:15256590). From Caenorhabditis elegans.
   5058..5219    -  CDS            SLC30A2 (fragment): ZNT2_HUMAN - Also known as ZNT2. Experimental evidence at protein level: Swiss-Prot protein existence level 1. From Homo sapiens (Human).
   5261..5470    -  CDS            Slc30a2 (fragment): ZNT2_MOUSE - Also known as Znt2. Experimental evidence at protein level: Swiss-Prot protein existence level 1. From Mus musculus (Mouse).
   7166..7186    +  protein_bind   attB1: mutant version of attB; core recombination site for the Gateway® BP reaction BP Clonase™
   7187..8047    +  CDS            sg25: sg25 is a basic (constitutively fluorescent) green fluorescent protein published in 1997, derived from Aequorea victoria.
   8732..8827    +  CDS            aex-5 (fragment): AEX5_CAEEL - Also known as kpc-3 From Caenorhabditis elegans.
   8942..8963    -  protein_bind   attB2 (fragment): mutant version of attB; recombination site for the Gateway® BP reaction BP Clonase™
   9029..9047    -  promoter       T7 promoter: promoter for bacteriophage T7 RNA polymerase
   9081..9210    +  CDS            lacZα (fragment): LacZα fragment of β-galactosidase; lacZ fragment
   9215..9643    +  rep_origin     f1 ori (sequence partly withheld): f1 bacteriophage origin of replication; arrow indicates direction of (+) strand synthesis
>Addgene plasmid #26393 | pDD04neo pmyo2::gfp | depositor full sequence | sequence record 12441 | Author sequence
GTGGCACTTTTCGGGGAAATGTGCGCGGAACCCCTATTTGTTTATTTTTCTAAATACATTCAAATATGTA
TCCGCTCATGAGACAATAACCCTGATAAATGCTTCAATAATATTGAAAAAGGAAGAGTATGAGTATTCAA
CATTTCCGTGTCGCCCTTATTCCCTTTTTTGCGGCATTTTGCCTTCCTGTTTTTGCTCACCCAGAAACGC
TGGTGAAAGTAAAAGATGCTGAAGATCAGTTGGGTGCACGAGTGGGTTACATCGAACTGGATCTCAACAG
CGGTAAGATCCTTGAGAGTTTTCGCCCCGAAGAACGTTTTCCAATGATGAGCACTTTTAAAGTTCTGCTA
TGTGGCGCGGTATTATCCCGTATTGACGCCGGGCAAGAGCAACTCGGTCGCCGCATACACTATTCTCAGA
ATGACTTGGTTGAGTACTCACCAGTCACAGAAAAGCATCTTACGGATGGCATGACAGTAAGAGAATTATG
CAGTGCTGCCATAACCATGAGTGATAACACTGCGGCCAACTTACTTCTGACAACGATCGGAGGACCGAAG
GAGCTAACCGCTTTTTTGCACAACATGGGGGATCATGTAACTCGCCTTGATCGTTGGGAACCGGAGCTGA
ATGAAGCCATACCAAACGACGAGCGTGACACCACGATGCCTGTAGCAATGGCAACAACGTTGCGCAAACT
ATTAACTGGCGAACTACTTACTCTAGCTTCCCGGCAACAATTAATAGACTGGATGGAGGCGGATAAAGTT
GCAGGACCACTTCTGCGCTCGGCCCTTCCGGCTGGCTGGTTTATTGCTGATAAATCTGGAGCCGGTGAGC
GTGGGTCTCGCGGTATCATTGCAGCACTGGGGCCAGATGGTAAGCCCTCCCGTATCGTAGTTATCTACAC
GACGGGGAGTCAGGCAACTATGGATGAACGAAATAGACAGATCGCTGAGATAGGTGCCTCACTGATTAAG
CATTGGTAACTGTCAGACCAAGTTTACTCATATATACTTTAGATTGATTTAAAACTTCATTTTTAATTTA
AAAGGATCTAGGTGAAGATCCTTTTTGATAATCTCATGACCAAAATCCCTTAACGTGAGTTTTCGTTCCA
CTGAGCGTCAGACCCCGTAGAAAAGATCAAAGGATCTTCTTGAGATCCTTTTTTTCTGCGCGTAATCTGC
TGCTTGCAAACAAAAAAACCACCGCTACCAGCGGTGGTTTGTTTGCCGGATCAAGAGCTACCAACTCTTT
TTCCGAAGGTAACTGGCTTCAGCAGAGCGCAGATACCAAATACTGTCCTTCTAGTGTAGCCGTAGTTAGG
CCACCACTTCAAGAACTCTGTAGCACCGCCTACATACCTCGCTCTGCTAATCCTGTTACCAGTGGCTGCT
GCCAGTGGCGATAAGTCGTGTCTTACCGGGTTGGACTCAAGACGATAGTTACCGGATAAGGCGCAGCGGT
CGGGCTGAACGGGGGGTTCGTGCACACAGCCCAGCTTGGAGCGAACGACCTACACCGAACTGAGATACCT
ACAGCGTGAGCTATGAGAAAGCGCCACGCTTCCCGAAGGGAGAAAGGCGGACAGGTATCCGGTAAGCGGC
AGGGTCGGAACAGGAGAGCGCACGAGGGAGCTTCCAGGGGGAAACGCCTGGTATCTTTATAGTCCTGTCG
GGTTTCGCCACCTCTGACTTGAGCGTCGATTTTTGTGATGCTCGTCAGGGGGGCGGAGCCTATGGAAAAA
CGCCAGCAACGCGGCCTTTTTACGGTTCCTGGCCTTTTGCTGGCCTTTTGCTCACATGTTCTTTCCTGCG
TTATCCCCTGATTCTGTGGATAACCGTATTACCGCCTTTGAGTGAGCTGATACCGCTCGCCGCAGCCGAA
CGACCGAGCGCAGCGAGTCAGTGAGCGAGGAAGCGGAAGAGCGCCCAATACGCAAACCGCCTCTCCCCGC
GCGTTGGCCGATTCATTAATGCAGCTGGCACGACAGGTTTCCCGACTGGAAAGCGGGCAGTGAGCGCAAC
GCAATTAATGTGAGTTAGCTCACTCATTAGGCACCCCAGGCTTTACACTTTATGCTTCCGGCTCGTATGT
TGTGTGGAATTGTGAGCGGATAACAATTTCACACAGGAAACAGCTATGACCATGATTACGCCAAGCGCGC
AATTAACCCTCACTAAAGGGAACAAAAGCTGGAGCTCCACCGCGGTGGCGGCCGCTCTAGAACTAGTGGA
TCCCCCGGGCTGCAGGAATTCGATATCAAGCTTATCGATACCGTCGACCTCGAGAAACAGTTATGTTTGG
TATATTGGGAATGTATTCTGTCATTTAAGGCAAAAACCCCATAGACACTACTCCACTTTCAAATTATCAA
CTTCTACTCACCTTCCACTGAGCCTCAAACCCAAACCTTCTTCCGATCTTTCTTGCATCGTGCTCATCAA
TACTTGTGATTTTAGCAAGAAAAACGCCGTCCTCGAAACTCTTGACAAACAATAGGGGAAACCCCCAAAA
AGCAAAAGCAGGAAAATTAATTTCATAAACTTTCACTTGATTGAAAAATTCCAAAAATACTCCAAAACTT
TTTCACGATGAGCATGATTTGACGTCATGAGAGGCCCAGACGTGCGAAGAAATAAAAATTGCGGTCATAA
ACTGAAACGTAACATATGATAAGGTATTTTGTGTGCGGTTTTTTCTATGATGTTTCAAAAAAAATTTATC
AGAAGTAAAAAAAACATAAGAAGTGTACACAGAACATTGTGTAGATTTTGGGATAGAATTATTATTAATG
GGGGGAGGGAGCACAATTTTTTTCGACTTTTTATTACGAATTAATTCTATTTTTGAATCTACACAATTTC
ATTGTTAGAGGTGACTTAAAAGAAGCTAAAAAACAAAGAAATTAAGAAGAAGTTTTTTTGATAATAACAA
AAATAGGGGGTGGGAGCACAGGGAGAAAGAGCATGTAGGGATGTTGAAGAGTAATTGGACTCAGAAGAAC
TCGTCAAGAAGGCGATAGAAGGCGATGCGCTGCGAATCGGGAGCGGCGATACCGTAAAGCACGAGGAAGC
GGTCAGCCCATTCGCCGCCAAGCTCTTCAGCAATATCACGGGTAGCCAACGCTATGTCCTGATAGCGGTC
CGCCACACCCAGCCGGCCACAGTCGATGAATCCAGAAAAGCGGCCATTTTCCACCATGATATTCGGCAAG
CAGGCATCGCCATGGGTCACGACGAGATCCTCGCCGTCGGGCATGCGCGCCTTGAGCCTGGCGAACAGTT
CGGCTGGCGCGAGCCCCTGATGCTCTTCGTCCAGATCATCCTGATCGACAAGACCGGCTTCCATCCGAGT
ACGTGCTCGCTCGATGCGATGTTTCGCTTGGTGGTCGAATGGGCAGGTAGCCGGATCAAGCGTATGCAGC
CGCCGCATTGCATCAGCCATGATGGATACTTTCTCGGCAGGAGCAAGGTGAGATGACAGGAGATCCTGCC
CCGGCACTTCGCCCAATAGCAGCCAGTCCCTTCCCGCTTCAGTGACAACGTCGAGCACAGCTGCGCAAGG
AACGCCCGTCGTGGCCAGCCACGATAGCCGCGCTGCCTCGTCCTGCAGTTCATTCAGGGCACCGGACAGG
TCGGTCTTGACAAAAAGAACCGGGCGCCCCTGCGCTGACAGCCGGAACACGGCGGCATCAGAGCAGCCGA
TTGTCTGTTGTGCCCAGTCATAGCCGAATAGCCTCTCCACCCAAGCGGCCGGAGAACCTGCGTGCAATCC
ATCTTGTTCAATCATTTTTATTCCACTTGTTGAGCGGGGCTGGCTGAAAATATGTGAATTGAGAAAATAA
ATAGTATATTTGAAAGAAGGGAAGACGAGATAAACGGAAAAACACGATTGCGGAACATTACGAAAAATTT
CGAAATTTATTATTTTTTTAATAACATTTGTTTACCGGCCGGACAAGACAAACCAACTTCGAAACGAGGA
ATAAATCAAATTTCATATTTAAAATGAATCAAAACCCATGATTAAACGAAATGACAAAAATCGATAACGT
GTATAGAACGAACTCAAGCTGAACCGAGAACCGAGAAATTCAGGGTTTTTAGTATTTTATTATTTATTTT
AGTTTTATTTAAGCTGATAATTTCGAAACGTTATGATTTGAATAAAAATCGTGGAATATTGATATTTTCC
CAAAAATTCCACTTGGTAGAATCACAAATCTAGGCAAATTGGCCGTTTTCTATCACAAATTACGAGCGAA
AACTACAAATAATGCAATTTTTATATACTTTTCTAACTAAAAACCTGAAAAAAATATCGAAAAAATCGGG
AAAACAGTTGAAAAACGGGAAAAAAAGGGTTAAAATTTTAGGCCCAGCAATTTCATCGCCTTCCGCAAAC
CGTGCGGTGGGGCGGAGAATGTAATGGTGCGGCGCGGTTTTCGGAGTGTCGTAGCGCGCTGTGTTTATCG
TAAATCGGCGCGAACTCTTTTTTGAAGCAATTTTTTTTGGTTTTTATTGAAAGTTAGTCTCAAAACTCGT
ATTATTTTAAAATTTTTTTATTAAACTAAAATTTAGAAATGGGCCCTTGGATCCTCTAGAGCGGCCGCCG
ACTAGTGATATCAACTTTGTATAGAAAAGTTGAAGGTCTCCCAGAACGTGAATAAAAGCTGCTCGGACGT
TGATGTTATCGCCGTTGCCACCACCATGAGAGTGACCATGAGAGCTTCCGCCTCCGTGAGAATGTGAATG
ACCACCAAAGTACAACAATGCAAGCATGCTTAAATTTTGATTTTGAATATCAATTAAGATACATATGTCA
CATTAGATTTGTTTCGAACTCAAAAAAATTTCTTTGAAAACCGTAAGTCCGTGACAGCCTAATTTTTAGT
TAAAAGAAAATAACATGGACAGACATTTTTCTGACATGTCAACATTCCTGGGGCTCCCACCCGGATAAAA
GTTCATGCCAAATATCGATTTCAAATCGAAGTAAAAAAGTGTATACCAGTTAATAAAGCTATCAGACTCG
TTTCATAAAAACACTTACACCAAGTTTACAACCACTCCAAGAGCGGCTGTCAAAGCCATAATTCCTCCTT
CTACTTCATAATCTCCGCTGACAATTCTCATAATTGCGAGAACAACTAATACTCCAGTGACTATCCAAAT
AAGGAAAACTGAGAAAAATGCTCCCAAAACTTCTGAAATTCATTTCAAACTATGTCGCTCAATTCTTCCA
ACTACCCACCGGCTCTATGAAACCCAAAGCTCATTTTTTGCGATGGTGGCCGTCTTGCAATGTACAGAGA
AAACAGCGAAATGAGCACTGACGCAAAATCAGTGAGCAAGTGTGCGGCATCTGTGACAATTGCGAGTGAG
CCCGCGAGAACACCACCAATAACTTCGCAAACCATAAAAAATAGGCAGAGCACGACGGTGAGCCATAAAA
TTCGCGTTGCTGAAACAAATAGTTTGAAGAAGGTTTCATTAGGACTCGAGTTTGGCAGAAATTTTAAAAG
CAATACCTCTCCGATTGCTATCATGTGAATCTGTTGAGTCAGCTTCATCGTGGCAATGAAAGTTATCATA
GGTGACTGTGGTTTTTCTACCTTCGTCTGTATTATAAATGTGAGGAACTCTGTAATACAAAAAGATCTCA
TGTTTTTTCTTTGGTAATACGTCATAGAAGCACAGGAAATCACAACTCTGATATAAACGAACATCAACTA
CATCACAAAACTAACCCATTTTCAAGTAGTGGTGCTCGTTCAGAAATCATTATGGATTATGGAGAAAAGG
AAACCGATTAGGCCAATCGATTTTGTTTTGATAGAATTGAAGACGCAGAATAATTGTGTTGTGTATAGTG
TACGAGAAAATGGAGCAACTTGTATATGGGCACTGTTATCATTATTGAATAGCGTGCGGAGGTTTAGAGA
AGGAAGTTGTGTGTTATCAATCATAAACTAGAACATGTCTCGAGGCATTTGAATTGGGGGTGGTGGACAG
TAACTGTCTGTAATAATAATTACTCCTGACCAGGTTGCAATTCGAGTTTTGATAAGCATAATTATACCTT
GTACATTGTGGGTTTTGTGCTGTGGACGTTTTATTGTGACATCCCCATAAGCTACAAGAACAAAAATGAA
ATGTAAAAGTATTGAAAACGTCGTACATTTTATATCTGAGTAGTATCCTTTGCTTTAAATGTCCATAAAA
CTAATTTTATAATCAATAAAACAACGTTTGTAAATCAACTGAGTTTACAAGTAGAGACATTGAGGGATAC
TTTCACTATGCTAAAGTGATAATCGACCAAATAATAACTTCACTTTGGTATTTATTCCTGTCTTATAAAT
GTTATGTATGAATTAAATTCATATGCATATGGCTCACTCTGACAATTTTTAATAATCTTCCAGATCAATA
TTGACTACCGATGCGGGTGGTCTTTTGCTTTGAATTCTGCTGAACTTTACACCCCGAACAGCAATGTGTG
CTTCAGCCTAAAAAAAAGTAAGTGTGTTAATCAGTGCCCCCGATTCTTCATTTTTTGCCCCTCTCTCCCG
TTTCGTCGGCAAAAGAAGAGAAAATAAAGATAAGTCTCAAGATAGGTTGGTAATCGCTAAAGTGGTTGTG
TGGATAAGAGTAGCAAAATGGCAGGAAGAGCACTTTGCGCGCACACACTGTACTCATTGTTCTGGATAAA
ATTCTCTCGTTGTTTGCCGTCGGATGTCTGCCTCTCTGCATTGAGCCGGCTTCTTCACTATCTTTAGTTA
ACCTAAAATGCCGTTTCTTTTCTCGTATCCCCACTATCCCGTTGAGGTTCTCTGCTCTCTTCGCTCCCTA
CCGCCAGCGAGCAACTATCCGTGGGGGCGCCTTGCTCGGAAGATGGGGGGGAAGAAAGAAGATTTTTGCT
ATTTGCACTTGAGAAAGAGACTTTTCCTGCGTCGATGGTTAGAGAACAGTGTGCAGACACTTTTCAGCTA
CCTAGAATTACAATTGGATATCCCCGCCTCCCAATCCACCCACCCAGGGAAAAAGAAGGGCTCGCCGAAA
ATCAAAGTTATCTCCAGGCTCGCGCATCCCACCGAGCGGTTGACTTCTCTCCACCACTTTTCATTTTAAC
CCTCGATCGTCAGACACAGAAATGACAAGTTTGTACAAAAAAGCAGAGTAAAGGAGAAGAACTTTTCACT
GGAGTTGTCCCAATTCTTGTTGAATTAGATGGTGATGTTAATGGGCACAAATTTTCTGTCAGTGGAGAGG
GTGAAGGTGATGCAACATACGGAAAACTTACCCTTAAATTTATTTGCACTACTGGAAAACTACCTGTTCC
ATGGGTAAGTTTAAACATATATATACTAACTAACCCTGATTATTTAAATTTTCAGCCAACACTTGTCACT
ACTTTCTGTTATGGTGTTCAATGCTTCTCGAGATACCCAGATCATATGAAACGGCATGACTTTTTCAAGA
GTGCCATGCCCGAAGGTTATGTACAGGAAAGAACTATATTTTTCAAAGATGACGGGAACTACAAGACACG
TAAGTTTAAACAGTTCGGTACTAACTAACCATACATATTTAAATTTTCAGGTGCTGAAGTCAAGTTTGAA
GGTGATACCCTTGTTAATAGAATCGAGTTAAAAGGTATTGATTTTAAAGAAGATGGAAACATTCTTGGAC
ACAAATTGGAATACAACTATAACTCACACAATGTATACATCATGGCAGACAAACAAAAGAATGGAATCAA
AGTTGTAAGTTTAAACATGATTTTACTAACTAACTAATCTGATTTAAATTTTCAGAACTTCAAAATTAGA
CACAACATTGAAGATGGAAGCGTTCAACTAGCAGACCATTATCAACAAAATACTCCAATTGGCGATGGCC
CTGTCCTTTTACCAGACAACCATTACCTGTCCACACAATCTGCCCTTTCGAAAGATCCCAACGAAAAGAG
AGACCACATGGTCCTTCTTGAGTTTGTAACAGCTGCTGGGATTACACATGGCATGGATGAACTATACAAA
TAGCATTCGTAGAATTCCAACTGAGCGCCGGTCGCTACCATTACCAACTTGTCTGGTGTCAAAAATAATA
GGGGCCGCTGTCATCAGAGTAAGTTTAAACTGAGTTCTACTAACTAACGAGTAATATTTAAATTTTCAGC
ATCTCGCGCCCGTGCCTCTGACTTCTAAGTCCAATTACTCTTCAACATCCCTACATGCTCTTTCTCCCTG
TGCTCCCACCCCCTATTTTTGTTATTATCAAAAAAACTTCTTCTTAATTTCTTTGTTTTTTAGCTTCTTT
TAAGTCACCTCTAACAATGAAATTGTGTAGATTCAAAAATAGAATTAATTCGTAATAAAAAGTCGAAAAA
AATTGTGCTCCCTCCCCCCATTAATAATAATTCTATCCCAAAATCTACACAATGTTCTGTGTACACTTCT
TATGTTTTTTTTACTTCTGATAAATTTTTTTTGAAACATCATAGAAAAAACCGCACACAAAATACCTTAT
CATATGTTACGTTTCAGTTTATGACCGCAATTTTTATTTCTTCGCACGTCTGGGCCTCTCATGACGTCAA
ATCATGCTCATCGTGAAAAAGTTTTGGAGTATTTTTGGAATTTTTCAATCAAGTGAAAGTTTATGAAATT
AATGTCCTTTCTTTTGCTTTTTGGGGGTTTCCCCTATTGTTTGTCAAGAGTTTCGAGGACGGCGTTTTTC
TTGCTAAAATCACAAGTATTGATGAGCACGATGCAAGAAAGATCGGAAGAAGGTTTGGGTTTGAGGCTCA
GTGGAAGGTGAGTAGAAGTTGATAATTTGAAAGTGGAGTAGTGTCTATGGGGTTTTTGCCTTAAATGACA
GAATACATTCCCAATATACCAAACATAACTGTTTCCTACTAGTCGGCCGTAACCCAGCTTTCTTGTACAA
AGTTGATATCTCGACCCGGGAATTCCGGACCGGTACCAGCTTTGGGCCCGGCCCGGTACCCAATTCGCCC
TATAGTGAGTCGTATTACGCGCGCTCGCTGCAACATTTTGCTGCCGGTCATGACTGGGAAAACCCTGGCG
TTACCCAACTTAATCGCCTTGCAGCACATCCCCCTTTCGCCAGCTGGCGTAATAGCGAAGAGGCCCGCAC
CGATCGCCCTTCCCAACAGTTGCGCAGCCTGAATGGCGAATGGG
[124 nt withheld, positions 9215-9338]
C
[91 nt withheld, positions 9340-9430]
A
[49 nt withheld, positions 9432-9480]
CCTTTGACGTTGGAGTCCACGTTCTTT
[37 nt withheld, positions 9508-9544]
ACCCTATCTCGGTCTATTCTTTTGATTTATAAGGGATTTTGCCGATTTCGGCCTATTGGTTAAAAAATGA
GCTGATTTAACAAAAATTTAACGCGAATTTTAACAAAATATTAACGCTTACAATTTAG
