>Addgene plasmid #26393 | pDD04neo pmyo2::gfp | addgene partial sequence | sequence record 32263 | 26393 with GFP-R
CTTCTCCTTTACTCATTTTTTCTACCGGTACCTTACGCTTCTTCTTTGGAGCAGTCAAGCCTGCTTTTTT
GTACAAACTTGTCATTTCTGTGTCTGACGATCGAGGGTTAAAATGAAAAGTGGTGGAGAGAAGTCAACCG
CTCGGTGGGATGCGCGAGCCTGGAGATAACTTTGATTTTCGGCGAGCCCTTCTTTTTCCCTGGGTGGGTG
GATTGGGAGGCGGGGATATCCAATTGTAATTCTAGGTAGCTGAAAAGTGTCTGCACACTGTTCTCTGACC
ATCGACGCAGGAAAAGTCTCTTTCTCAAGTGCAAATAGCAAAAATCTTCTTTCTTCCCCCCCATCTTCCG
AGCAAGGCGCCCCCACGGATAGTTGCTCGCTGGCGGTAGGGAGCGAAGAGAGCAGAGAACCTCAACGGGA
TAGTGGGGATACGAGAAAAGAAACGGCATTTTAGGTTAACTAAAGATAGTGAAGAAGCCGGCTCAATGCA
GAGAGGCAGACATCCGACGGCAAACAACGAGAGAATTTTATCCAGAACAATGAGTACAGTGTGTGCGCGC
AAAGTGCTCTTCCTGCCATTTTGCTACTCTTATCCACACAACCACTTTAGCGATTACCAACCTATCTTGA
GACTTATCTTTATTTTCTCTTCTTTTGCCGACGAAACGGGAGAGAGGGGCAAAAAATGAAGAATCGGGGG
CACTGATTAACACACTTACTTTTTTTTAGGCTGAAGCACACATTGCTGTTCGGGGTGTAAAGTTCAGCAG
AATTCAAAGCAAAAGACCACCCGCATCGGTAGTCAATATTGATCTGGAAGATTATTAAAAATTGTCAGAG
TGAGCCATATGCATATGAATTTAATTCATACATAACATTT
