>Addgene plasmid #26393 | pDD04neo pmyo2::gfp | addgene partial sequence | sequence record 37106 | Neo-R 5'-GCCCAGTCATAGCCGAATAG-3'
ATCCATCTTGTTCAATCATTTTTATTCCACTTGTTGAGCAGGGCTGGCTGAAAATATGTGAATTGAGAAA
ATAAATAGTATATTTGAAGGAAGGGAAGACGAGATAAACGGAAAAACACGATTGCGGAACATTACGAAAA
ATTTCGAAATTTATTATTTTTTTTAATAACATTTGTTTACCGGCCGGACAAGACAAACCAACTTCGAAAC
GAGGAATAAATCAAATTTCATATTTAAAATGAATCAAAACCCATGATTAAACGAAATGACAAAAATCGAT
AACGTGTATAGAACGAACTCAAGCTGAACCGAGAACCGAGAAATTCAGGGTTTTTAGTATTTTATTATTT
ATTTTAGTTTTATTTAAGCTGATAATTTCGAAACGTTATGATTTGAATAAAAATCGTGGAATATTGATAT
TTTCCCAAAAATTCCACTTGGTAGAATCACAAATCTAGGCAAATTGGCCGTTTTCTATCACAAATTACGA
GCGAAAACTACAAATAATGCAATTTTTATATACTTTTCTAACTAAAAACCTGAAAAAAATATCGAAAAAA
TCGGGAAAACAGTTGAAAAACGGGAAAAAAAGGGTTAAAATTTTAGGCCCAGCAATTTCATCGCCTTCCG
CAAACCGTGCGGTGGGGCGGAGAATGTAATGGTGCGGCGCGGTTTTCGGAGTGTCGTAGCGCGCTGTGTT
TATCGTAAATCGGCGCGAGCTCTTTTTTGAAGCAATTTTTTGGTTTTTATTGAAAGTTAGTCTCAAAACT
CGTATTATTTTAAAATTTTTTTATTAAACTAAAATTTAGAAATGTTAAGGGCCCTTGGATCCTCTAGAGC
GGCCGCCGACTAGTGATATCAACTTTGTATAGAAAAGTTG
