>Addgene plasmid #26393 | pDD04neo pmyo2::gfp | addgene partial sequence | sequence record 39501 | GFP-F
AATAGCATTCGTAGAATTCCAACTGAGCGCCGGTCGCTACCATTACCAACTTGTCTGGTGTCAAAAATAA
TAGGGGCCGCTGTCATCAGAGTAAGTTTAAACTGAGTTCTACTAACTAACGAGTAATATTTAAATTTTCA
GCATCTCGCGCCCGTGCCTCTGACTTCTAAGTCCAATTACTCTTCAACATCCCTACATGCTCTTTCTCCC
TGTGCTCCCACCCCCTATTTTTGTTATTATCAAAAAACTTCTCTTAATTTCTTTGTTTTTTAGCTTCTTT
TAAGTCACCTCTAACAATGAAATTGTGTAGATTCAAAAATAGAATTAATTCGTAATAAAAAGTCGAAAAA
AATTGTGCTCCCTCCCCCCATTAATAATAATTCTATCCCAAAATCTACACAATGTTCTGTGTACACTTCT
TATGTTTTTTACTTCTGATAAATTTTTTTGAAACATCATAGAAAAAACCGCACACAAAATACCTTATCAT
ATGTTACGTTTCAGTTTATGACCGCAATTTTTATTTCTTCGCACGTCTGGGCCTCTCATGACGTCAAATC
ATGCTCATCGTGAAAAAGTTTTGGAGTATTTTTGGAATTTTTCAATCAAGTGAAAGTTTATGAAATTAAT
TTTCCCGCTTTTGCTTTTTGGGGTTTCCCCTATTGTTTGTCAAGATTTCGAGGACGGCGTTTTTCTTGCT
AAAATCACAAGTATTGATGAGCACGATGCAAGAAAGATCGGAAGAAGGTTTGGGTTTGAGGCTCAGTGGA
AGGTGAGTAGAAGTTGATAATTTGAAAGTGGAGTAGTGTCTATGGGGTTTTTGCCTTAAATGACAGAATA
CATTCCCAATATACCAAACATAACTGTTTCCTACTAGTCGGGCCGTACGANCCAGCTTTCTTGTACAAGT
TGATATCTCGACCCGGGAATTCCGGACCGGTACCAGCTTG
