>Addgene plasmid #26393 | pDD04neo pmyo2::gfp | addgene partial sequence | sequence record 39502 | Neo-F
CGCTTCCTCGTGCTTTACGGTATCGCCGCTCCCGATTCGCAGCGCATCGCCTTCTATCGCCTTCTTGACG
AGTTCTTCTGAGTCCAATTACTCTTCAACATCCCTACATGCTCTTTCTCCCTGTGCTCCCACCCCCTATT
TTTGTTATTATCAAAAAACTTCTCTTAATTTCTTTGTTTTTTAGCTTCTTTTAAGCCACCTCTAACAATG
AAATTGTGTAGATTCAAAAATAGAATTAATTCGTAATAAAAAGTCGAAAAAAATTGTGCTCCCTCCCCCC
ATTAATAATAATTCTATCCCAAAATCTACACAATGTTCTGTGTACACTTCTTATGTTTTTTACTTCTGAT
AAATTTTTTTGAAACATCATAGAAAAAACCGCACACAAAATACCTTATCATATGTTACGTTTCAGTTTAT
GACCGCAATTTTTATTTCTTCGCACGTCTGGGCCTCTCATGACGTCAAATCATGCTCATCGTGAAAAAGT
TTTGGAGTATTTTTGGAATTTTTCAATCAAGTGAAAGTTTATGAAATTAATTTTCCTGCTTTTGCTTTTT
GGGGTTTCCCCTATTGTTTGTCAAGATTTCGAGGACGGCGTTTTTCTTGCTAAAATCACAAGTATTGATG
AGCACGATGCAAGAAAGATCGGAAGAAGGTTTGGGTTTGAGGCTCAGTGGAAGGTGAGTAGAAGTTGATA
ATTTGAAAGTGGAGTAGTGTCTATGGGGTTTTTGCCTTAAATGACAGAATACATTCCCAATATACCAAAC
ATAACTGTTTCTCGAGGTCGACGGTATCGATAAGCTTGATATCGAATTCCTGCAGCCCGGGGGGATCCAC
TAGTTC
