>Addgene plasmid #26393 | pDD04neo pmyo2::gfp | depositor partial sequence | sequence record 61138 | myo-2 promoter sequence
CATTTTATATCTGAGTAGTATCCTTTGCTTTAAATGTCCATAAAACTAATTTTATAATCAATAAAACAAC
GTTTGTAAATCAACTGAGTTTACAAGTAGAGACATTGAGGGATACTTTCACTATGCTAAAGTGATAATCG
ACCAAATAATAACTTCACTTTGGTATTTATTCCTGTCTTATAAATGTTATGTATGAATTAAATTCATATG
CATATGGCTCACTCTGACAATTTTTAATAATCTTCCAGATCAATATTGACTACCGATGCGGGTGGTCTTT
TGCTTTGAATTCTGCTGAACTTTACACCCCGAACAGCAATGTGTGCTTCAGCCTAAAAAAAAGTAAGTGT
GTTAATCAGTGCCCCCGATTCTTCATTTTTTGCCCCTCTCTCCCGTTTCGTCGGCAAAAGAAGAGAAAAT
AAAGATAAGTCTCAAGATAGGTTGGTAATCGCTAAAGTGGTTGTGTGGATAAGAGTAGCAAAATGGCAGG
AAGAGCACTTTGCGCGCACACACTGTACTCATTGTTCTGGATAAAATTCTCTCGTTGTTTGCCGTCGGAT
GTCTGCCTCTCTGCATTGAGCCGGCTTCTTCACTATCTTTAGTTAACCTAAAATGCCGTTTCTTTTCTCG
TATCCCCACTATCCCGTTGAGGTTCTCTGCTCTCTTCGCTCCCTACCGCCAGCGAGCAACTATCCGTGGG
GGCGCCTTGCTCGGAAGATGGGGGGGAAGAAAGAAGATTTTTGCTATTTGCACTTGAGAAAGAGACTTTT
CCTGCGTCGATGGTTAGAGAACAGTGTGCAGACACTTTTCAGCTACCTAGAATTACAATTGGATATCCCC
GCCTCCCAATCCACCCACCCAGGGAAAAAGAAGGGCTCGCCGAAAATCAAAGTTATCTCCAGGCTCGCGC
ATCCCACCGAGCGGTTGACTTCTCTCCACCACTTTTCATTTTAACCCTCGATCGTCAGACACAGAAATG
