>Addgene plasmid #26393 | pDD04neo pmyo2::gfp | depositor partial sequence | sequence record 61139 | rps-27 promoter sequence
ATTTCTAAATTTTAGTTTAATAAAAAAATTTTAAAATAATACGAGTTTTGAGACTAACTTTCAATAAAAA
CCAAAAAAAATTGCTTCAAAAAAGAGTTCGCGCCGATTTACGATAAACACAGCGCGCTACGACACTCCGA
AAACCGCGCCGCACCATTACATTCTCCGCCCCACCGCACGGTTTGCGGAAGGCGATGAAATTGCTGGGCC
TAAAATTTTAACCCTTTTTTTCCCGTTTTTCAACTGTTTTCCCGATTTTTTCGATATTTTTTTCAGGTTT
TTAGTTAGAAAAGTATATAAAAATTGCATTATTTGTAGTTTTCGCTCGTAATTTGTGATAGAAAACGGCC
AATTTGCCTAGATTTGTGATTCTACCAAGTGGAATTTTTGGGAAAATATCAATATTCCACGATTTTTATT
CAAATCATAACGTTTCGAAATTATCAGCTTAAATAAAACTAAAATAAATAATAAAATACTAAAAACCCTG
AATTTCTCGGTTCTCGGTTCAGCTTGAGTTCGTTCTATACACGTTATCGATTTTTGTCATTTCGTTTAAT
CATGGGTTTTGATTCATTTTAAATATGAAATTTGATTTATTCCTCGTTTCGAAGTTGGTTTGTCTTGTCC
GGCCGGTAAACAAATGTTATTAAAAAAATAATAAATTTCGAAATTTTTCGTAATGTTCCGCAATCGTGTT
TTTCCGTTTATCTCGTCTTCCCTTCTTTCAAATATACTATTTATTTTCTCAATTCACATATTTTCAGCCA
GCCCCGCTCAACAAGTGGAATAAAAATG
